>Addgene plasmid #20212 | 2xFKBP-myc | addgene partial sequence | sequence record 25805 | BGH-rev 5'-TAGAAGGCACAGTCGAGG-3'
NNNNNNCGGNNCNCTAGTCTACAGATCCTCTTCTGAGATGAGTTTTTGTTCTTCCAGTTTTAGAAGCTCC
ACATCGAAGACGAGAGTGGCATGTGGTGGGATGATGCCTGGGTGCCCAGTTGCACCATAGGCATAATCTG
GAGATATAGTCAGTTTGGCTCTCTGACCCACACTCATCTGGGCAACCCCTTCTTCCCAGCCTCGGATCAC
CTCCTGCTTGCCTAGCATAAACTTAAAGGGCTTGTTTCTGTCCCGGGAGGAATCAAATTTCTTTCCATCT
TCAAGCATCCCGGTGTAGTGCACCACGCAGGTCTGGCCGCGCTTGGGGAAGGTGCGCCCGTCTCCTGGGG
AGATGGTTTCCACCTGCACTCCTCTAGTTTCCAGTTTTAGAAGCTCCACATCGAAGACGAGAGTGGCATG
TGGTGGGATGATGCCTGGGTGCCCAGTGGCACCATAGGCATAATCTGGAGATATAGTCAGTTTGGCTCTC
TGACCCACACTCATCTGGGCAACCCCTTCTTCCCAGCCTCGGATCACCTCCTGCTTGCCTAGCATAAACT
TAAAGGGCTTGTTTCTGTCCCGGGAGGAATCAAATTTCTTTCCATCTTCAAGCATCCCGGTGTAGTGCAC
CACGCAGGTCTGGCCGCGCTTTGGGAAGGTGCGCCCGTCTCCTGGGGAGATGGTTTCCACCTGCACTCCT
CTAGACTCGAGCGGCCGCCACTGTGCTGGATATCNNNNCAANTCCCCCCNCNCNNNGNNNNNNNNGGNNT
CCCNANCCTCGNGNNCNNNNNNNNNNATGTTTAAACCNNTANCCCNGCCT
