[The description below was written by a language model from this plasmid's Addgene catalogue record.]
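Description:
2xFKBP-myc is a mammalian expression plasmid built on the Invitrogen pcDNA3.1/Zeo(+) backbone (about 5 kb without insert). It is maintained in E. coli as a high-copy plasmid under ampicillin selection, and it carries a Zeocin marker for selecting transfected mammalian cells. No feature table is provided. However, the listed sequencing primers (CMV forward and BGH reverse) fit the standard layout of this backbone, in which the insert lies between the CMV immediate-early promoter and the bovine growth hormone polyadenylation signal.

The insert is a 687 bp open reading frame encoding two fused copies of human FKBP (FK506 binding protein, FKBP1A/FKBP12) with a myc epitope tag at the C terminus. It was cloned between XbaI and ApaI sites, both of which remain intact. FKBP12 is a small protein that binds FK506 and related synthetic ligands with high affinity. This makes it a common receptor module in chemically induced dimerization systems, where a bifunctional small molecule brings two tagged proteins together. The myc tag allows the product to be detected by immunoblotting or immunofluorescence.

The associated publication describes conditional control of glycosylation in eukaryotic cells using a biocompatible chemical inducer of dimerization. This construct carries the tandem FKBP domains without any stated fusion partner. The record does not specify its role in that work, so whether it served as a control, a competitor or a cloning intermediate for FKBP fusions is not known.
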