Addgene plasmid #20212: 2xFKBP-myc
Depositing lab: Carolyn Bertozzi. Depositing organization: University of California, Berkeley. Publication: Conditional glycosylation in eukaryotic cells using a biocompatible chemical inducer of dimerization. Czlapinski JL, Schelle MW, Miller LW, Laughlin ST, Kohler JJ, Cornish VW, Bertozzi CR. J Am Chem Soc. 2008 Oct 8. 130(40):13186-7. 10.1021/ja8037728 PubMed 18788807.
Backbone
  Vector backbone: pcDNA3.1/Zeo(+)
  Backbone manufacturer: Invitrogen
  Backbone size w/o insert (bp): 5000
  Vector type: Mammalian Expression
  Selectable markers: Zeocin
Growth in bacteria
  Bacterial resistance: Ampicillin, 100 μg/mL
  Growth temperature: 37°C
  Growth strain: DH5alpha
  Copy number: High Copy
Gene/Insert
  Gene/Insert name: 2xFKBP (alt names: 2 fused copies of FKBP; FKBP; FK506 binding protein)
  Species: H. sapiens (human)
  Insert size (bp): 687
  Entrez Gene: FKBP1A (a.k.a. FKBP-12, FKBP-1A, FKBP1, FKBP12, PKC12, PKCI2, PPIASE)
  Tag / fusion protein: myc (C terminal on insert)
  Cloning method: Restriction Enzyme; 5′ cloning site XbaI (not destroyed); 3′ cloning site ApaI (not destroyed)
  Sequencing primers: 5′ CMV-F; 3′ BGH reverse
Resource information
  A portion of this plasmid was derived from a plasmid made by: FKBP gene was a gift from David Austin and Fei Liu (Yale University)
Terms and licenses: Academic/Nonprofit Terms; Industry Terms: Not Available to Industry
How to cite: 2xFKBP-myc was a gift from Carolyn Bertozzi (Addgene plasmid # 20212 ; http://n2t.net/addgene:20212 ; RRID:Addgene_20212)
